Addgene plasmid #52046: pCR4-Dact1(1250-1601)
Purpose: To generate mRNA in situ probe against mouse Dact1 (Probe C in PMID 17013874). For antisense cut with Spe1, transcribe with T7. For sense cut with Not1, treat with T4 polymerase, transcribe with T3.
Depositing lab: Ben Cheyette. Publication: Dact1 presomitic mesoderm expression oscillates in phase with Axin2 in the somitogenesis clock of mice. Suriben R, Fisher DA, Cheyette BN. Dev Dyn. 2006 Nov;235(11):3177-83. 10.1002/dvdy.20968 PubMed 17013874.
Backbone
  Vector backbone: pCR4-TOPO
  Backbone manufacturer: Invitrogen
  Vector type: Bacterial Expression
Growth in bacteria
  Bacterial resistance: Ampicillin, 100 μg/mL
  Growth temperature: 37°C
  Growth strain: DH5alpha
  Copy number: High Copy
Gene/Insert
  Gene/Insert name: Dact1(1250-1601) (alt name: Dapper1)
  Species: M. musculus (mouse)
  Insert size (bp): 352
  Entrez Gene: Dact1 (a.k.a. 4921528D17Rik, AI115603, DAPPER, DAPPER1, FRODO, Frd1, Frodo1, MDpr1, MTNG3, THYEX3)
  Cloning method: TOPO Cloning
  Sequencing primers: 5′ M13 Reverse Priming; 3′ M13 Forward Priming
Terms and licenses: Academic/Nonprofit Terms; Industry Terms: Not Available to Industry
How to cite: pCR4-Dact1(1250-1601) was a gift from Ben Cheyette (Addgene plasmid # 52046 ; http://n2t.net/addgene:52046 ; RRID:Addgene_52046)
