[The description below was written by a language model from this plasmid's Addgene catalogue record.]
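Description:
pCR4-Dact1(1250-1601) is a riboprobe template plasmid built on the commercial pCR4-TOPO cloning vector, into which a 352 bp fragment of the mouse Dact1 gene (also known as Dapper1 or Frodo) was inserted by TOPO cloning. The name indicates that the fragment corresponds to positions 1250–1601 of the Dact1 sequence. The plasmid is catalogued as a bacterial vector, is maintained at high copy number in standard E. coli cloning strains, and is selected with ampicillin. No feature table accompanies the record, so other backbone elements are not itemised. However, the stated use shows that the insert is flanked by opposing T7 and T3 bacteriophage promoters, and M13 forward and reverse priming sites are listed for sequencing across the insert.

The construct is not intended to produce protein. Instead, it serves as a template for in vitro transcription of labelled RNA probes for mRNA in situ hybridisation against mouse Dact1. Linearising the plasmid on one side of the insert with SpeI and transcribing with T7 polymerase gives the antisense probe, which detects the endogenous transcript. Cutting on the other side with NotI, treating with T4 polymerase, and transcribing with T3 gives the sense strand, which typically serves as a negative control. The record identifies this fragment as "Probe C" in the associated study, which examined Dact1 expression in the presomitic mesoderm and its oscillation in phase with Axin2 in the mouse somitogenesis clock. The plasmid is therefore mainly useful for mapping Dact1 expression in mouse embryos or tissues.
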