>Addgene plasmid #52046 | pCR4-Dact1(1250-1601) | addgene partial sequence | sequence record 82965 | M13pUC-Fwd 5'-CCCAGTCACGACGTTGTAAAACG-3'
AGGGCGAATTGAATTTAGCGGCCGCGAATTCGCCCTTGCCTGGCCGCGGGCCTTCAAGGTGGCGCTCCTT
GCGACACCCGGGTTCCTGTGTGCACGGTGAGGCCTGGCGGCCGCCTGCTGCCCCGGAATGAACTGAGCTT
TCACCAGATGCCCTTCCTCGAGGCTTTGAGATGAGCCCTCGCTTTTGAAGTCCAAGGCCGGCCTGTCCAG
CGCGGGCACAGCCTGGAGGCTGTTCTTCTGCGACATCTTTTTCGGGAGCTGCAGGGCTTTGCTCTCTGCG
GGGGCGACAGGGCCTCTGCCAGGACTTGTTTTAGGAGAAACAGCGGAGGCCTGATTGCTTTCCTTCATGG
ATTCCCCCAGCCCGGCTTGACACCTTGTGAGCTCTTGAAAGGGCGAATTCGTTTAAACCTGCAGGACTAG
TCCCTTTAGTGAGGGTTAATTCTGAGCTTGGCGTAATCATGGTCATAGCTGTTTCCTGTGTGAAATTGTT
ATCCGCTCACAATTCCACACAACATACGAGCCGGAAGCATAAAGTGTAAAGCCTGGGGTGCCTAATGAGT
GAGCTAACTCACATTAATTGCGTTGCGCTCACTGCCCGCTTTCCAGTCGGGAAACCTGTCGTGCCAGCTG
CATTAATGAATCGGCCAACGCGCGGGGAGAGGCGGTTTGCGTATTGGGCGCTCTTCCGCTTCCTCGCTCA
CTGACTCGCTGCGCTCGGTCGTTCGGCTGCGGCGAGCGGTATCAGCTCACTCAAAG
